>Addgene plasmid #53350 | GST-PRDM16 880-1038 | addgene partial sequence | sequence record 86538 | pGEX5 5'-GGGCTGGCAAGCCACGTTTGGTG-3'
GATCTCAATGGATCTGGTTCGCGTGGATCCCCAGGAATTCCCGTGGGAGTCCTGAAAGAGAAGTACCTGC
GGCCGTCCCCACTTCTGTTCCACCCCCAGATGTCAGCCATAGAAACCATGACGGAGAAGCTGGAGAGCTT
TGCAGCCATGAAGGCCGACTCAGGCAGCTCCCTGCAGCCCCTGCCTCACCACCCGTTCAACTTCCGCTCC
CCACCCCCAACGCTCTCGGATCCCATCCTCAGGAAGGGGAAGGAGAGATACACGTGCAGGTACTGTGGCA
AGATCTTCCCCAGATCTGCAAATCTCACAAGACATCTGAGGACACACACAGGGGAGCAGCCATACAGGTG
CAAGTACTGTGACCGGTCATTCAGCATCTCCTCCAACCTCCAGCGGCACGTGAGGAACATCCACAACAAA
GAGAAGCCGTTCAAGTGCCATCTGTGCAACCGCTGCTTCGGGCAGCAGACCAACCTAGACCGGCACCTGA
AGAAGCACGAACACGAGGGCGCACCATGACTCGAGCGGCCGCATCGTGACTGACTGACGATCTGCCTCGC
GCGTTTCGGTGATGACGGTGAAAACCTCTGACACATGCAGCTCCCGGAGACGGTCACAGCTTGTCTGTAA
GCGGATGCCGGGAGCAGACAAGCCCGTCAGGGCGCGTCAGCGGGTGTTGGCGGGTGTCGGGGCGCAGCCA
TGACCCAGTCACGTAGCGATAGCGGAGTGTATAATTCTTGAAGACGAAAGGGCCTCGTGATACGCCTATT
TTTATAGGTTAATGTCATGATAATAATGGTTTCTTAGACGTCAGGTGGCACTTTTCGGGGAAATGTGCGC
GGAACCCCTATTTGTTTATTTTTCTAAATACATTCAAATATGTATCCGCTCATGAGACAATAACCCTGAT
AAATGCTTCAATAATATTGAAAAAAGGAAGAGTATGAGTATTCAACATTTCCGTGTCGCCCTTTATTCCC
TTTTTTGCGGCATTTTTGCC
