[The description below was written by a language model from this plasmid's Addgene catalogue record.]
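Description:
GST-PRDM16 880-1038 is a bacterial expression plasmid built on the pGEX4T-2 backbone, a commercial vector of about 5 kb for producing glutathione S-transferase (GST) fusion proteins in E. coli. It is maintained as a high-copy plasmid under ampicillin selection. The record provides no feature table, so elements such as the origin of replication and any repressor gene are not itemised. pGEX-series vectors generally carry a pBR322-type origin and a lacI repressor gene that keeps the promoter off until induction.

The insert encodes a fragment of mouse PRDM16 (PR domain containing 16) spanning amino acids 880 to 1038, placed downstream of and in frame with the backbone-encoded GST, so that the tag sits at the N terminus of the fusion. Expression is driven by the tac promoter, a strong hybrid trp/lac promoter that is inducible with IPTG. pGEX-4T vectors typically place a thrombin cleavage site between GST and the cloned protein, allowing the tag to be removed after purification, although this site is not listed in the record. The fragment was inserted by restriction enzyme cloning, but the specific sites used are not recorded.

The stated purpose is bacterial expression of this PRDM16 fragment. GST fusions of this kind are usually purified on glutathione resin and used as bait in pull-down assays to map which region of a protein mediates an interaction. That use would fit the associated study of a PRDM16/CtBP transcriptional complex regulating brown and white fat gene programs. The record does not say which partner, if any, binds the 880 to 1038 region.
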