Addgene plasmid #53350: GST-PRDM16 880-1038
Purpose: bacterial expression of mouse PRDM16 fragment
Depositing lab: Shingo Kajimura & Bruce Spiegelman. Depositing organization: Dana-Farber Cancer Institute. Publication: Regulation of the brown and white fat gene programs through a PRDM16/CtBP transcriptional complex. Kajimura S, Seale P, Tomaru T, Erdjument-Bromage H, Cooper MP, Ruas JL, Chin S, Tempst P, Lazar MA, Spiegelman BM. Genes Dev. 2008 May 15;22(10):1397-409. doi: 10.1101/gad.1666108. PubMed 18483224.
Backbone
  Vector backbone: pGEX4T-2
  Backbone manufacturer: GE Healthcare
  Backbone size w/o insert (bp): 4970
  Vector type: Bacterial Expression
Growth in bacteria
  Bacterial resistance: Ampicillin, 100 μg/mL
  Growth temperature: 37°C
  Growth strain: DH5alpha
  Copy number: High Copy
Gene/Insert
  Gene/Insert name: PRDM16 (alt name: PR domain containing 16)
  Species: M. musculus (mouse)
  Mutation: aa 880-1038
  Entrez Gene: Prdm16 (a.k.a. 5730557K01Rik, csp1, mel1)
  Promoter: tac
  Tag / fusion protein: GST (N terminal on backbone)
  Cloning method: Restriction Enzyme; 5′ cloning site unknown (unknown if destroyed); 3′ cloning site unknown (not destroyed)
  Sequencing primers: 5′ pGEX5'; 3′ pGEX3'
Terms and licenses: Academic/Nonprofit Terms; Industry Terms: Not Available to Industry
How to cite: GST-PRDM16 880-1038 was a gift from Shingo Kajimura & Bruce Spiegelman (Addgene plasmid # 53350 ; http://n2t.net/addgene:53350 ; RRID:Addgene_53350)
